>Addgene plasmid #119918 | pRK5_tAKARζ | addgene full sequence | sequence record 235184 | Addgene NGS Result
TTCGAGCTCGCCCGACATTGATTATTGACTAGTTATTAATAGTAATCAATTACGGGGTCATTAGTTCATA
GCCCATATATGGAGTTCCGCGTTACATAACTTACGGTAAATGGCCCGCCTGGCTGACCGCCCAACGACCC
CCGCCCATTGACGTCAATAATGACGTATGTTCCCATAGTAACGCCAATAGGGACTTTCCATTGACGTCAA
TGGGTGGAGTATTTACGGTAAACTGCCCACTTGGCAGTACATCAAGTGTATCATATGCCAAGTACGCCCC
CTATTGACGTCAATGACGGTAAATGGCCCGCCTGGCATTATGCCCAGTACATGACCTTATGGGACTTTCC
TACTTGGCAGTACATCTACGTATTAGTCATCGCTATTACCATGGTGATGCGGTTTTGGCAGTACATCAAT
GGGCGTGGATAGCGGTTTGACTCACGGGGATTTCCAAGTCTCCACCCCATTGACGTCAATGGGAGTTTGT
TTTGGCACCAAAATCAACGGGACTTTCCAAAATGTCGTAACAACTCCGCCCCATTGACGCAAATGGGCGG
TAGGCGTGTACGGTGGGAGGTCTATATAAGCAGAGCTCGTTTAGTGAACCGTCAGATCGCCTGGAGACGC
CATCCACGCTGTTTTGACCTCCATAGAAGACACCGGGACCGATCCAGCCTCCGCGGCCGGGAACGGTGCA
TTGGAACGCGGATTCCCCGTGCCAAGAGTGACGTAAGTACCGCCTATAGAGTCTATAGGCCCACCCCCTT
GGCTTCGTTAGAACGCGGCTACAATTAATACATAACCTTATGTATCATACACATACGATTTAGGTGACAC
TATAGAATAACATCCACTTTGCCTTTCTCTCCACAGGTGTCCACTCCCAGGTCCAACTGCACCTCGGTTC
TATCGATTGAATTCGATTAACTCCAATGAAGTCAGAGCCCCCTACTCGCCGCCGCGGCCAGGCCCCCCAA
CATGGACTGTCTCTGTATAGTGACAACCAAGAAATACCGCTACCAAGATGAAGACACGCCCCCTCTGGAA
CACAGCCCGGCCCACCTCCCCAACCAGGCCAATTCTCCCCCTGTGATTGTCAACACGGACACCCTAGAAG
CCCCAGGATATGAGTTGCAGGTGAATGGAACAGAGGGGGAGATGGAGTATGAGGAGATCACATTGGAAAG
GGGTAACTCAGGTCTGGGCTTCAGCATCGCAGGTGGCACTGACAACCCGCACATCGGTGACGACCCGTCC
ATTTTTATCACCAAGATCATTCCTGGTGGGGCTGCAGCCCAGGATGGCCGCCTCAGGGTCAATGACAGCA
TCCTGTTTGTAAATGAAGTGGATGTTCGGGAGGTGACCCATTCAGCTGCGGTGGAGGCCCTCAAAGAGGC
AGGTTCCATCGTTCGCCTCTATGTCATGCGCCGGAAACCCCCAGCCGAAAAGGTCATGGAGATCAAACTC
ATCAAAGGGCCTAAAGGACTTGGCTTCAGCATTGCGGGGGGCGTTGGGAACCAGCACATCCCTGGAGATA
ACAGCATCTATGTAACAAAGATCATCGAAGGAGGTGCTGCCCACAAGGATGGCAGGTTGCAGATTGGAGA
CAAGATCCTGGCGGTCAACAGTGTGGGGCTGGAGGACGTCATGCACGAGGATGCCGTGGCAGCCCTGAAG
AACACATATGACGTTGTGTACCTAAAGGTGGCCAAGCCCAGCAATGCCTACCTGAGTGACAGCTATGCTC
CCCCAGACATCACAACCTCGTATTCTCAGCACCTGGACAATGAGATCAGTCATAGCAGCTACTTGGGCAC
TGACTACCCCACAGCCATGACCCCCACTTCCCCTCGGCGCTACTCCCCTGTGGCCAAGGACCTGCTGGGG
GAGGAAGACATTCCCCGGGAACCAAGGCGGATCGTGATCCATCGGGGCTCCACCGGCCTGGGCTTCAACA
TTGTGGGCGGCGAGGATGGTGAAGGCATCTTCATCTCCTTCATCCTTGCTGGGGGTCCAGCCGACCTCAG
TGGGGAGCTACGGAAGGGGGACCAGATCCTGTCGGTCAATGGTGTTGACCTCCGCAATGCCAGTCACGAA
CAGGCTGCCATTGCCCTGAAGAATGCGGGTCAGACGGTCACGATCATCGCTCAGTATAAACCAGAAGAGT
ATAGTCGATTCGAGGCCAAGATCCATGATCTTCGGGAACAGCTCATGAATAGTAGCCTAGGCTCAGGGAC
TGCATCCTTGCGAAGCAACCCCAAGAGGGGCTTCTACATTAGGGCCCTGTTTGATTACGACAAGACCAAG
GACTGCGGTTTCTTGAGCCAGGCCCTGAGCTTCCGCTTCGGGGATGTGCTTCATGTCATTGACGCTGGTG
ACGAAGAGTGGTGGCAAGCACGGCGGGTCCACTCCGACAGTGAGACCGACGACATTGGCTTCATTCCCAG
CAAACGGCGGGTCGAGCGACGAGAGTGGTCAAGGTTAAAGGCCAAGGACTGGGGCTCCAGCTCTGGATCA
CAGGGTCGAGAAGACTCGGTTCTGAGCTATGAGACGGTGACCCAGATGGAAGTGCACTATGCTCGTCCCA
TCATCATCCTTGGACCCACCAAAGACCGTGCCAACGATGATCTTCTCTCCGAGTTCCCCGACAAGTTTGG
ATCCTGTGTCCCTCATACGACACGTCCTAAGCGGGAATATGAGATAGACGGCCGGGATTACCACTTTGTC
TCCTCCCGGGAGAAAATGGAGAAGGACATCCAGGCACACAAGTTCATTGAGGCTGGCCAGTACAACAGCC
ACCTCTATGGGACCAGCGTCCAGTCTGTGCGAGAGGTAGCAGAGCAGGGGAAGCACTGCATCCTCGATGT
CTCGGCCAATGCCGTGCGGCGGCTGCAGGCGGCCCACCTGCACCCCATCGCCATCTTCATCCGTCCCCGC
TCCCTGGAGAATGTGCTAGAGATCAATAAGCGGATCACAGAGGAGCAAGCCCGGAAAGCCTTCGACAGAG
CCACGAAGCTGGAGCAGGAGTTCACAGAGTGCTTCTCAGCCATCGTAGAGGGCGACAGCTTTGAAGAGAT
CTATCACAAAGTGAAACGTGTCATTGAAGACCTCTCAGGCCCCTACATCTGGGTCCCAGCCCGAGAGAGA
CTGGTACCGCGGGCCCGGGATCCACCGGTCGCCACCATGGTGAGCAAGGGCGAGGAGCTGTTCACCGGGG
TGGTGCCCATCCTGGTCGAGCTGGACGGCGACGTAAACGGCCACAAGTTCAGCGTGTCCGGCGAGGGCGA
GGGCGATGCCACCTACGGCAAGCTGACCCTGAAGTTCATCTGCACCACCGGCAAGCTGCCCGTGCCCTGG
CCCACCCTCGTGACCACCCTGACCTACGGCGTGCAGTGCTTCAGCCGCTACCCCGACCACATGAAGCAGC
ACGACTTCTTCAAGTCCGCCATGCCCGAAGGCTACGTCCAGGAGCGCACCATCTTCTTCAAGGACGACGG
CAACTACAAGACCCGCGCCGAGGTGAAGTTCGAGGGCGACACCCTGGTGAACCGCATCGAGCTGAAGGGC
ATCGACTTCAAGGAGGACGGCAACATCCTGGGGCACAAGCTGGAGTACAACTACAACAGCCACAACGTCT
ATATCATGGCCGACAAGCAGAAGAACGGCATCAAGGTGAACTTCAAGATCCGCCACAACATCGAGGACGG
CAGCGTGCAGCTCGCCGACCACTACCAGCAGAACACCCCCATCGGCGACGGCCCCGTGCTGCTGCCCGAC
AACCACTACCTGAGCACCCAGTCCAAGCTGAGCAAAGACCCCAACGAGAAGCGCGATCACATGGTCCTGC
TGGAGTTCGTGACCGCCGCCCGCATGCATAAGTTTTCTCAAGAACAGATCGGCGAAAACATTGTGTGCAG
GGTCATTTGTACCACGGGTCAAATTCCCATCCGAGATTTGTCAGCTGATATTTCACAAGTGCTTAAGGAA
AAACGATCCATAAAGAAAGTTTGGACATTTGGTAGAAACCCAGCCTGTGACTATCATTTAGGAAACATTT
CAAGACTGTCAAATAAGCATTTCCAAATACTACTAGGAGAAGACGGTAACCTTTTATTGAATGACATTTC
CACTAATGGGACCTGGTTAAATGGGCAAAAAGTCGAGAAGAACAGCAATCAGTTACTGTCTCAAGGTGAT
GAAATAACCGTTGGTGTAGGCGTGGAATCAGATATTTTATCTCTGGTCATTTTCATAAACGACAAATTTA
AGCAGTGCCTCGAGCAGAACAAAGTTGATCGCTCTGCAGGTAAGCCAGGCAGCGGCGAGGGCAGCACCAA
GGGCCTGCGTCGCGCCACCCTGGTGGACGGCGGCACCGGCGGCAGCGAGCTCATGGGCAGCGTGCAGCTC
GCCGACCACTACCAGCAGAACACCCCCATCGGCGACGGCCCCGTGCTGCTGCCCGACAACCACTACCTGA
GCTACCAGTCCGCCCTGAGCAAAGACCCCAACGAGAAGCGCGATCACATGGTCCTGCTGGAGAGAGTGAC
CGCCGCCGGGATCACTCTCGGCATGGACGAGCTATACAAGGGTGGAACTGGAGGTTCAATGGTGAGCAAG
GGCGAGGAGCTGTTCACCGGGGTGGTGCCCATCCTGGTCGAGCTGGACGGCGACGTAAACGGCCACAAGT
TCAGCGTGTCCGGCGAGGGCGAGGGCGATGCCACCTACGGCAAGCTGACCCTGAAGCTCATCTGCACCAC
CGGCAAGCTGCCCGTGCCCTGGCCCACCCTCGTGACCACCTTCGGCTACGGCCTGATGTGCTTCGCCCGC
TACCCCGACCACATGAAGCAGCACGACTTCTTCAAGTCCGCCATGCCCGAAGGCTACGTCCAGGAGCGCA
CCATCTTCTTCAAGGACGACGGCAACTACAAGACCCGCGCCGAGGTGAAGTTCGAGGGCGACACCCTGGT
GAACCGCATCGAGCTGAAGGGCATCGACTTCAAGGAGGACGGCAACATCCTGGGGCACAAGCTGGAGTAC
AACTGGAACAGCGTCAACGTCTATATCATGGCCGACAAGCAGAAGAACGGCATCAAGGTGAACTTCAAGA
TCCGCCACAACATCGAGTAAGCGGCCGCAATTCCCCGGGGATCCTCTAGAGTCGACCTGCAGAAGCTTGG
CCGCCATGGCCCAACTTGTTTATTGCAGCTTATAATGGTTACAAATAAAGCAATAGCATCACAAATTTCA
CAAATAAAGCATTTTTTTCACTGCATTCTAGTTGTGGTTTGTCCAAACTCATCAATGTATCTTATCATGT
CTGGATCGGGAATTAATTCGGCGCAGCACCATGGCCTGAAATAACCTCTGAAAGAGGAACTTGGTTAGGT
ACCTTCTGAGGCGGAAAGAACCAGCTGTGGAATGTGTGTCAGTTAGGGTGTGGAAAGTCCCCAGGCTCCC
CAGCAGGCAGAAGTATGCAAAGCATGCATCTCAATTAGTCAGCAACCAGGTGTGGAAAGTCCCCAGGCTC
CCCAGCAGGCAGAAGTATGCAAAGCATGCATCTCAATTAGTCAGCAACCATAGTCCCGCCCCTAACTCCG
CCCATCCCGCCCCTAACTCCGCCCAGTTCCGCCCATTCTCCGCCCCATGGCTGACTAATTTTTTTTATTT
ATGCAGAGGCCGAGGCCGCCTCGGCCTCTGAGCTATTCCAGAAGTAGTGAGGAGGCTTTTTTGGAGGCCT
AGGCTTTTGCAAAAAGCTGTTAACAGCTTGGCACTGGCCGTCGTTTTACAACGTCGTGACTGGGAAAACC
CTGGCGTTACCCAACTTAATCGCCTTGCAGCACATCCCCCTTTCGCCAGCTGGCGTAATAGCGAAGAGGC
CCGCACCGATCGCCCTTCCCAACAGTTGCGCAGCCTGAATGGCGAATGGCGCCTGATGCGGTATTTTCTC
CTTACGCATCTGTGCGGTATTTCACACCGCATA
[142 nt withheld, positions 5984-6125]
C
[141 nt withheld, positions 6127-6267]
CCTTTGACGTTGGAGTCCACGTTCTTT
[37 nt withheld, positions 6295-6331]
ACCCTATCTCGGGCTATTCTTTTGATTTATAAGGGATTTTGCCGATTTCGGCCTATTGGTTAAAAAATGA
GCTGATTTAACAAAAATTTAACGCGAATTTTAACAAAATATTAACGTTTACAATTTTATGGTGCACTCTC
AGTACAATCTGCTCTGATGCCGCATAGTTAAGCCAGCCCCGACACCCGCCAACACCCGCTGACGCGCCCT
GACGGGCTTGTCTGCTCCCGGCATCCGCTTACAGACAAGCTGTGACCGTCTCCGGGAGCTGCATGTGTCA
GAGGTTTTCACCGTCATCACCGAAACGCGCGAGACGAAAGGGCCTCGTGATACGCCTATTTTTATAGGTT
AATGTCATGATAATAATGGTTTCTTAGACGTCAGGTGGCACTTTTCGGGGAAATGTGCGCGGAACCCCTA
TTTGTTTATTTTTCTAAATACATTCAAATATGTATCCGCTCATGAGACAATAACCCTGATAAATGCTTCA
ATAATATTGAAAAAGGAAGAGTATGAGTATTCAACATTTCCGTGTCGCCCTTATTCCCTTTTTTGCGGCA
TTTTGCCTTCCTGTTTTTGCTCACCCAGAAACGCTGGTGAAAGTAAAAGATGCTGAAGATCAGTTGGGTG
CACGAGTGGGTTACATCGAACTGGATCTCAACAGCGGTAAGATCCTTGAGAGTTTTCGCCCCGAAGAACG
TTTTCCAATGATGAGCACTTTTAAAGTTCTGCTATGTGGCGCGGTATTATCCCGTATTGACGCCGGGCAA
GAGCAACTCGGTCGCCGCATACACTATTCTCAGAATGACTTGGTTGAGTACTCACCAGTCACAGAAAAGC
ATCTTACGGATGGCATGACAGTAAGAGAATTATGCAGTGCTGCCATAACCATGAGTGATAACACTGCGGC
CAACTTACTTCTGACAACGATCGGAGGACCGAAGGAGCTAACCGCTTTTTTGCACAACATGGGGGATCAT
GTAACTCGCCTTGATCGTTGGGAACCGGAGCTGAATGAAGCCATACCAAACGACGAGCGTGACACCACGA
TGCCTGTAGCAATGGCAACAACGTTGCGCAAACTATTAACTGGCGAACTACTTACTCTAGCTTCCCGGCA
ACAATTAATAGACTGGATGGAGGCGGATAAAGTTGCAGGACCACTTCTGCGCTCGGCCCTTCCGGCTGGC
TGGTTTATTGCTGATAAATCTGGAGCCGGTGAGCGTGGGTCTCGCGGTATCATTGCAGCACTGGGGCCAG
ATGGTAAGCCCTCCCGTATCGTAGTTATCTACACGACGGGGAGTCAGGCAACTATGGATGAACGAAATAG
ACAGATCGCTGAGATAGGTGCCTCACTGATTAAGCATTGGTAACTGTCAGACCAAGTTTACTCATATATA
CTTTAGATTGATTTAAAACTTCATTTTTAATTTAAAAGGATCTAGGTGAAGATCCTTTTTGATAATCTCA
TGACCAAAATCCCTTAACGTGAGTTTTCGTTCCACTGAGCGTCAGACCCCGTAGAAAAGATCAAAGGATC
TTCTTGAGATCCTTTTTTTCTGCGCGTAATCTGCTGCTTGCAAACAAAAAAACCACCGCTACCAGCGGTG
GTTTGTTTGCCGGATCAAGAGCTACCAACTCTTTTTCCGAAGGTAACTGGCTTCAGCAGAGCGCAGATAC
CAAATACTGTTCTTCTAGTGTAGCCGTAGTTAGGCCACCACTTCAAGAACTCTGTAGCACCGCCTACATA
CCTCGCTCTGCTAATCCTGTTACCAGTGGCTGCTGCCAGTGGCGATAAGTCGTGTCTTACCGGGTTGGAC
TCAAGACGATAGTTACCGGATAAGGCGCAGCGGTCGGGCTGAACGGGGGGTTCGTGCACACAGCCCAGCT
TGGAGCGAACGACCTACACCGAACTGAGATACCTACAGCGTGAGCTATGAGAAAGCGCCACGCTTCCCGA
AGGGAGAAAGGCGGACAGGTATCCGGTAAGCGGCAGGGTCGGAACAGGAGAGCGCACGAGGGAGCTTCCA
GGGGGAAACGCCTGGTATCTTTATAGTCCTGTCGGGTTTCGCCACCTCTGACTTGAGCGTCGATTTTTGT
GATGCTCGTCAGGGGGGCGGAGCCTATGGAAAAACGCCAGCAACGCGGCCTTTTTACGGTTCCTGGCCTT
TTGCTGGCCTTTTGCTCACATGTTCTTTCCTGCGTTATCCCCTGATTCTGTGGATAACCGTATTACCGCC
TTTGAGTGAGCTGATACCGCTCGCCGCAGCCGAACGACCGAGCGCAGCGAGTCAGTGAGCGAGGAAGCGG
AAGAGCGCCCAATACGCAAACCGCCTCTCCCCGCGCGTTGGCCGATTCATTAATGCAGCTGGCACGACAG
GTTTCCCGACTGGAAAGCGGGCAGTGAGCGCAACGCAATTAATGTGAGTTAGCTCACTCATTAGGCACCC
CAGGCTTTACACTTTATGCTTCCGGCTCGTATGTTGTGTGGAATTGTGAGCGGATAACAATTTCACACAG
GAAACAGCTATGACATGATTACGAATTAA
Features (pLannotate 1.2.2; 25 found; start..end, strand, type, name):
     14..393     +  enhancer       CMV enhancer: human cytomegalovirus immediate early enhancer
    394..597     +  promoter       CMV promoter: human cytomegalovirus (CMV) immediate early promoter
    733..776     +  intron         CMV intron (fragment): modified intron A from human cytomegalovirus
    828..846     +  promoter       SP6 promoter: promoter for bacteriophage SP6 RNA polymerase
    850..887     +  CDS            IgH signal sequence (fragment): signal sequence from the mouse immunoglobulin heavy chain variable region
    982..3153    +  CDS            Dlg4: DLG4_RAT - Also known as Dlgh4, Psd95 From Rattus norvegicus (Rat).
   3153..3179    +  misc_feature   MCS (fragment): multiple cloning site
   3193..3870    +  CDS            (3-F)Tyr-EGFP: (3-F)Tyr-EGFP is a basic (constitutively fluorescent) green fluorescent protein published in 2004, derived from Aequorea victoria.
   3880..4302    +  CDS            RAD53 (fragment): RAD53_YEAST - Also known as MEC2, SAD1, SPK1. Experimental evidence at protein level: Swiss-Prot protein existence level 1. Controls S-phase checkpoint as well as G1 and G2 DNA damage checkpoints. Phosphorylates proteins on serine, threonine, and tyrosine. Prevents entry into anaphase and mitotic exit after DNA damage via regulation of the Polo kinase CDC5. Seems to be involved in the phosphorylation of RPH1. From Saccharomyces cerevisiae (strain ATCC 204508 / S288c) (Baker's yeast).
   4400..5127    +  CDS            cp173Venus (fragment): circularly permuted form of the Venus yellow fluorescent protein (Nagai et al., 2004) efficient FRET acceptor for CFP
   5144..5172    +  misc_feature   MCS (fragment): pUC18/19 multiple cloning site
   5193..5327    +  polyA_signal   SV40 poly(A) signal: SV40 polyadenylation signal
   5396..5753    +  promoter       SV40 promoter: SV40 enhancer and early promoter
   5772..5926    +  CDS            lacZα (fragment): LacZα fragment of β-galactosidase; lacZ fragment
   5932..5983    -  misc_feature   bom (fragment): basis of mobility region from pBR322
   6002..6382    +  rep_origin     M13 ori (sequence partly withheld): M13 bacteriophage origin of replication; arrow indicates direction of (+) strand synthesis
   6458..6507    -  misc_feature   bom (fragment): basis of mobility region from pBR322
   6609..6644    -  CDS            rop (fragment): Rop protein, which maintains plasmids at low copy number; rop
   6739..6843    +  promoter       AmpR promoter: bla
   6844..7704    +  CDS            AmpR: β-lactamase; bla; confers resistance to ampicillin, carbenicillin, and related antibiotics
   7875..8463    +  rep_origin     ori: high-copy-number ColE1/pMB1/pBR322/pUC origin of replication
   8646..8738    +  CDS            lacI (fragment): lac repressor; lacI; The lac repressor binds to the lac operator to inhibit transcription in E. coli. This inhibition can be relieved by adding lactose or isopropyl-β-D-thiogalactopyranoside (IPTG).
   8751..8772    +  protein_bind   CAP binding site: CAP binding activates transcription in the presence of cAMP. E. coli catabolite activator protein
   8787..8817    +  promoter       lac promoter: promoter for the E. coli lac operon
   8825..8841    +  protein_bind   lac operator: The lac repressor binds to the lac operator to inhibit transcription in E. coli. This inhibition can be relieved by adding lactose or isopropyl-β-D-thiogalactopyranoside (IPTG). lac repressor encoded by lacI
