[The description below was written by a language model from this plasmid's Addgene catalogue record and pLannotate feature annotations shown in this document.]
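Description:
pRK5_tAKARζ is a mammalian expression plasmid built on the pRK5 backbone that encodes tAKARζ, a genetically encoded reporter of protein kinase A (PKA) activity designed for readout by two-photon fluorescence lifetime imaging microscopy (2pFLIM). The sequenced record is 8,880 nt. In bacteria it is maintained at high copy through a ColE1/pUC-type origin and selected with ampicillin via the β-lactamase gene under its own promoter. An M13 phage origin and various lac-region, bom and rop fragments are annotated as backbone remnants.

Expression is driven by the human CMV immediate-early enhancer and promoter, followed by a fragment of CMV intron A and an SP6 promoter, and terminated by an SV40 polyadenylation signal. An SV40 enhancer/early promoter lies downstream of the cassette. The annotated coding region runs as a series of same-strand segments. The first is a rat Dlg4 (PSD-95) sequence. It is followed by an EGFP-family green fluorescent protein, a fragment of yeast RAD53, and a circularly permuted Venus-type protein. The last three parts fit the general layout of an A-kinase activity reporter. In that design a donor and an acceptor fluorophore flank a phospho-amino-acid binding domain, which RAD53 FHA domains typically supply, together with a PKA substrate motif. Phosphorylation then changes FRET efficiency and thus donor lifetime. The substrate motif is not separately annotated, and the fluorophore names are best-match calls, so the exact variants are not established by the record. The PSD-95 segment suggests targeting of the sensor to postsynaptic sites, although the catalogue entry does not say this explicitly. The plasmid is intended for transfection into mammalian cells to image PKA signalling, such as that evoked by neuromodulators.
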