Addgene plasmid #119918: pRK5_tAKARζ
Purpose: Mammalian expression of the tAKARζ sensor for detecting PKA activity using two-photon fluorescence lifetime imaging microscopy (2pFLIM)
Depositing lab: Haining Zhong. Publication: A Highly Sensitive A-Kinase Activity Reporter for Imaging Neuromodulatory Events in Awake Mice. Ma L, Jongbloets BC, Xiong WH, Melander JB, Qin M, Lameyer TJ, Harrison MF, Zemelman BV, Mao T, Zhong H. Neuron. 2018 Aug 22;99(4):665-679.e5. doi: 10.1016/j.neuron.2018.07.020. Epub 2018 Aug 9. PubMed 30100256.
Backbone
  Vector backbone: pRK5
  Backbone size w/o insert (bp): 4750
  Vector type: Mammalian Expression
Growth in bacteria
  Bacterial resistance: Ampicillin, 100 μg/mL
  Growth temperature: 37°C
  Growth strain: DH5alpha
  Copy number: High Copy
Gene/Insert
  Gene/Insert name: tAKARζ
Terms and licenses: Academic/Nonprofit Terms; Industry Terms: Not Available to Industry
How to cite: pRK5_tAKARζ was a gift from Haining Zhong (Addgene plasmid # 119918 ; http://n2t.net/addgene:119918 ; RRID:Addgene_119918)
